>Addgene plasmid #20279 | pET28a-Hisx6-Sirt6-H133Y | addgene partial sequence | sequence record 26123 | 20279 with T7
TTTTGTTTAACTTTAAGAAGGAGATATACCATGGGCAGCAGCCATCATCATCATCATCACAGCAGCGGCC
TGGTGCCGCGCGGCAGCCATATGGCTAGAATGTCGGTGAATTATGCAGCAGGGTTGTCGCCTTACGCGGA
TAAGGGCAAGTGCGGGCTGCCCGAGATCTTCGACCCACCAGAGGAGCTGGAACGCAAGGTGTGGGAGCTG
GCCCGGCTAATGTGGCAGTCCTCCAGCGTGGTTTTCCACACGGGCGCCGGCATCAGCACCGCCTCTGGCA
TCCCCGACTTCAGAGGCCCCCATGGCGTGTGGACCATGGAGGAACGCGGCCTGGCCCCCAAGTTTGACAC
CACCTTCGAGAATGCTCGGCCCTCGAAGACCCACATGGCCCTGGTTCAGCTAGAACGCATGGGCTTCCTC
AGCTTCCTGGTCAGCCAGAACGTAGACGGGCTGCACGTGCGCTCGGGCTTCCCCAGGGACAAGCTGGCAG
AGCTGTACGGAAACATGTTTGTAGAGGAATGTCCCAAGTGTAAGACGCAGTACGTCAGAGACACGGTTGT
GGGCACCATGGGCCTCAAGGCCACAGGCCGGCTCTGCACCGTGGCCAAGACCAGGGGACTTCGGGCCTGT
AGAGGGGAGCTGAGAGACACCATTCTGGACTGGGAGG
