[The description below was written by a language model from this plasmid's Addgene catalogue record.]
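Description:
pET28a-Hisx6-Sirt6-H133Y is a bacterial expression plasmid built on the Novagen pET-28a backbone (5369 bp without insert), carrying a roughly 1 kb insert encoding mouse (M. musculus) Sirt6, a homolog of the yeast Sir2 protein family. It is selected with kanamycin and is recorded as low copy, consistent with the pBR322-type origin found in pET vectors. No feature table accompanies the record, so individual elements are not listed. As a standard pET-28a derivative, expression would be expected to come from the T7 promoter/lac operator system, which requires a host supplying T7 RNA polymerase. The listed T7 sequencing primer fits this arrangement. The DH5alpha strain named in the record is a cloning and propagation host rather than an expression strain.

The Sirt6 coding sequence was inserted by restriction enzyme cloning in frame with the backbone-encoded N-terminal six-histidine tag, so the recombinant protein can be purified by immobilised metal affinity chromatography. The insert carries a histidine 133 to tyrosine substitution. The record does not explain the rationale for this change, but the mutated residue corresponds to the conserved catalytic-core histidine of sirtuins, and such substitutions are generally used to create enzymatically inactive controls. The associated publication characterises mouse SIRT6 as a nuclear ADP-ribosyltransferase, so the plasmid is most plausibly used to produce purified mutant protein for in vitro enzymatic assays alongside the wild-type protein. The record restricts distribution to academic and nonprofit users.
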