Addgene plasmid #20279: pET28a-Hisx6-Sirt6-H133Y
Depositing lab: Leonard Guarente. Depositing organization: Massachusetts Institute of Technology. Publication: Mouse Sir2 homolog SIRT6 is a nuclear ADP-ribosyltransferase. Liszt G, Ford E, Kurtev M, Guarente L. J Biol Chem. 2005 Jun 3. 280(22):21313-20. 10.1074/jbc.M413296200 PubMed 15795229.
Backbone
  Vector backbone: pET-28a
  Backbone manufacturer: Novagen
  Backbone size w/o insert (bp): 5369
  Vector type: Bacterial Expression
Growth in bacteria
  Bacterial resistance: Kanamycin, 50 μg/mL
  Growth temperature: 37°C
  Growth strain: DH5alpha
  Copy number: Low Copy
Gene/Insert
  Gene/Insert name: Sirt6
  Species: M. musculus (mouse)
  Insert size (bp): 1004
  Mutation: Histidine 133 to Tyrosine
  GenBank ID: NM_181586
  Entrez Gene: Sirt6 (a.k.a. 2810449N18Rik, Sir2l6, mSIRT6)
  Tag / fusion protein: Hisx6 (N terminal on backbone)
  Cloning method: Restriction Enzyme
  Sequencing primers: 5′ T7
Terms and licenses: Academic/Nonprofit Terms; Industry Terms: Not Available to Industry
How to cite: pET28a-Hisx6-Sirt6-H133Y was a gift from Leonard Guarente (Addgene plasmid # 20279 ; http://n2t.net/addgene:20279 ; RRID:Addgene_20279)
